Addgene plasmid #248733: pAH120
Purpose: PBT1004 biosensor circuit in pNBU2 integrative Bacteroides plasmid
Depositing lab: Carolina Tropini. Depositing organization: University of British Columbia. Publication: A Bacteroides synthetic biology toolkit to build an in vivo malabsorption biosensor. McCallum G, Burckhardt JC, He J, Hong A, Potvin-Trottier L, Tropini C. Cell. 2026 Feb 19;189(4):1245-1261.e21. doi: 10.1016/j.cell.2025.12.052. Epub 2026 Jan 28. PubMed 41610848.
Backbone
  Vector backbone: pNBU2
  Vector type: Bacterial Expression
Growth in bacteria
  Bacterial resistance: Ampicillin, 100 μg/mL
  Growth temperature: 37°C
  Growth strain: Invitrogen One Shot PIR2 Chemically Competent
  Copy number: Low Copy
Gene/Insert
  Gene/Insert name: PBfP1E6-RBS1PLP-mScarletI3-rrnBT2-PBT1004-TetR-rrnBT2-pTetR56-RBS1PLP-mGL-rrnBT2
  Species: Synthetic
  Cloning method: Golden Gate
Terms and licenses: Academic/Nonprofit Terms; Industry Terms: Not Available to Industry
Depositor comments: The depositor confirms that discrepancies between the depositor's sequence and Addgene's sequences have no functional consequences.
How to cite: pAH120 was a gift from Carolina Tropini (Addgene plasmid # 248733 ; http://n2t.net/addgene:248733 ; RRID:Addgene_248733)
