[The description below was written by a language model from this plasmid's Addgene catalogue record and pLannotate feature annotations shown in this document.]
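Description:
pAH120 is a pNBU2-based integrative plasmid for Bacteroides that carries a three-unit synthetic biosensor circuit assembled by Golden Gate cloning. The backbone is a shuttle/suicide design. An R6K γ origin replicates only in hosts that supply the pi initiator protein, which explains propagation in a pir-type E. coli strain at low copy. β-lactamase provides ampicillin selection in E. coli. An incP oriT with a fragment of traJ allows conjugative mobilisation into the recipient, and an erm-family rRNA methylase gene (annotated by homology as ermC') confers macrolide-lincosamide resistance, the marker normally used to select Bacteroides transconjugants. pNBU2 vectors typically integrate into the chromosome through the NBU2 integrase, but the roughly 2 kb stretch between the circuit and AmpR is unannotated in the feature table, so the integrase and attachment site are not confirmed by it.

According to the insert name, the first unit places the red fluorescent protein mScarlet-I3 (annotated as an mScarlet-I derivative fragment) under the PBfP1E6 promoter and the RBS1PLP ribosome binding site. This unit presumably serves as a reference signal marking the engineered cells, although the record does not say so. The second unit drives TetR from PBT1004, the sensing promoter. The third expresses mGreenLantern (mGL) from pTetR56, a promoter with tet operator sequence, again using RBS1PLP. Each unit ends in an rrnB T2 terminator. As arranged, PBT1004 activity should produce TetR, which represses the green reporter. The circuit would therefore act as an inverter, with green output falling as the sensed promoter turns on. The record does not state what signal PBT1004 responds to, though the associated work concerns a Bacteroides toolkit for building an in vivo malabsorption biosensor.
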