Features (pLannotate 1.2.2; 13 found; start..end, strand, type, name):
    207..877     +  CDS            mScarlet-2I (fragment): mScarlet-I derivative in which the N- and C-termini have been modified to reduce cytotoxicity (Valbuena et al., 2020) preserves the original mammalian codon optimization
    919..946     +  terminator     rrnB T2 terminator: transcription terminator T2 from the E. coli rrnB gene
   1448..2068    +  CDS            tetR: TETR2_ECOLX - Experimental evidence at protein level: Swiss-Prot protein existence level 1. TetR is the repressor of the tetracycline resistance element; its N-terminal region forms a helix-turn-helix structure and binds DNA. Binding of tetracycline to TetR reduces the repressor affinity for the tetracycline resistance gene (tetA) promoter operator sites. From Escherichia coli.
   2099..2120    +  terminator     rrnB T2 terminator (fragment): transcription terminator T2 from the E. coli rrnB gene
   2236..2254    +  promoter       PLtetO-1 promoter (fragment): modified phage lambda PL promoter with tet operator sites (Lutz and Bujard, 1997)
   2341..3060    +  CDS            mGreenLantern: monomeric GFP derivative that displays exceptionally high brightness in cells (Campbell et al., 2020)
   3081..3108    +  terminator     rrnB T2 terminator: transcription terminator T2 from the E. coli rrnB gene
   5088..5948    -  CDS            AmpR: β-lactamase; bla; confers resistance to ampicillin, carbenicillin, and related antibiotics
   5949..5965    -  promoter       AmpR promoter (fragment): bla
   6436..7164    +  CDS            ermC': ERM_BACIU - Experimental evidence at protein level: Swiss-Prot protein existence level 1. This protein produces a dimethylation of the adenine residue at position 2085 in 23S rRNA, resulting in reduced affinity between ribosomes and macrolide-lincosamide-streptogramin B antibiotics. From Bacillus subtilis.
   7240..7628    -  rep_origin     R6K γ ori: γ replication origin from E. coli plasmid R6K; requires the R6K initiator protein pi for replication
   7799..7908    +  oriT           oriT: incP origin of transfer
   7941..7986    +  CDS            traJ (fragment): oriT-recognizing protein; traJ
>Addgene plasmid #248733 | pAH120 | addgene full sequence | sequence record 496756 | Addgene NGS Result
CAATTGGGCTACCTTTTTTTTGTTTTGTTTGCAATGGTTAATCTATTGTTAAAATTTAAAGTTTCACTTG
AACTTTCAAATAATGTTCTTATATTTGCAGTGTCGAAAGAAACAAAGTAGGACTGATCACACAACATTTA
AAAAATAACATTATGAAAGCACTCGAAAAGAGATTCAAAGGTAATATTAACAATAATTTATTTTCAATGG
ATAGCACCGAGGCAGTGATCAAGGAGTTCATGCGGTTCAAGGTGCACATGGAGGGCTCCATGAACGGCCA
CGAGTTCGAGATCGAGGGCGAGGGCGAGGGCCGCCCCTACGAGGGCACCCAGACCGCCAAGCTGAAGGTG
ACCAAGGGTGGCCCCCTGCCCTTCTCCTGGGACATCCTGTCCCCTCAGTTCATGTACGGCTCCAGGGCCT
TCATCAAGCACCCCGCCGACATCCCCGACTACTGGAAGCAGTCCTTCCCCGAGGGCTTCAAGTGGGAGCG
CGTGATGATCTTCGAGGACGGCGGCACCGTGTCCGTGACCCAGGACACCTCCCTGGAGGACGGCACCCTG
ATCTACAAGGTGAAGCTCCGCGGCGGCAACTTCCCTCCTGACGGCCCCGTAATGCAGAAGAGGACAATGG
GCTGGGAAGCATCCACCGAGCGGTTGTACCCCGAGGACGTCGTGCTGAAGGGCGACATTAAGATGGCCCT
GCGCCTGAAGGACGGCGGCCGCTACCTGGCGGACTTCAAGACCACCTACAAGGCCAAGAAGCCCGTGCAG
ATGCCCGGCGCCTTCAACATCGACCGCAAGTTGGACATCACCTCCCACAACGAGGACTACACCGTGGTGG
AACAGTACGAACGCTCCGTGGCCCGCCACTCCACCGGCGGCTCCGGTGGCTCCTAATAAATCCTAGCTGA
TTAGCTCGAGAAGGCCATCCTGACGGATGGCCTTTTTTTTGTATGGGGACTCTGAGAACCCTACCTTTCA
AACCCCGATCAGATGTGCGGAGATATGCTTGGCATATCTCCGTTTTAATTGACATAATCCGCCGGAGTAA
AGGGATGAATGATGCTTACCGACGTGATTTAATCGTTTTTTAATAAATGAAATTTATTTTTTCCTGATTA
TACAAATAGTACAAAAGAATCTTCTTGTCTGGTCTTGTTTTTTATATTCCGCAACATTTCATCCTTTGTG
TCATAGTATTAGTCACCTTCGAAACATTTATTGTTTGTATCCGACATGGATGGAGTTTGGCTAGTCCCCA
AATATGCGGATATTTGTGAAGTGAGATTTCACTATCAAAAGTATTGGTCCTTTCGGACCGGCCGCCTGTG
AAGGTAGCTCTATTGTTTGTTTTGTTTGTGTTTGGTGCATCTTTTTTCAAGCGAGAAAGAAGATGCACTA
TTTATATCTATCTACCCTGACTATCGGATATTGAATGAAATTTGCCTATGTCCAGATTAGATAAAAGTAA
AGTGATTAACAGCGCATTAGAGCTGCTTAATGAGGTCGGAATCGAAGGTTTAACAACCCGTAAACTCGCC
CAGAAGCTAGGTGTAGAGCAGCCTACATTGTATTGGCATGTAAAAAATAAGCGGGCTTTGCTCGACGCCT
TAGCCATTGAGATGTTAGATAGGCACCATACTCACTTTTGCCCTTTAGAAGGGGAAAGCTGGCAAGATTT
TTTACGTAATAACGCTAAAAGTTTTAGATGTGCTTTACTAAGTCATCGCGATGGAGCAAAAGTACATTTA
GGTACACGGCCTACAGAAAAACAGTATGAAACTCTCGAAAATCAATTAGCCTTTTTATGCCAACAAGGTT
TTTCACTAGAGAATGCATTATATGCACTCAGCGCTGTGGGGCATTTTACTTTAGGTTGCGTATTGGAAGA
TCAAGAGCATCAAGTCGCTAAAGAAGAAAGGGAAACACCTACTACTGATAGTATGCCGCCATTATTACGA
CAAGCTATCGAATTATTTGATCACCAAGGTGCAGAGCCAGCCTTCTTATTCGGCCTTGAATTGATCATAT
GCGGATTAGAAAAACAACTTAAATGTGAAAGTGGGTCTTAATGGCCACATCGGTTCCTGCTAGAAGGCCC
ATCCTGACGGATGGCCTTTTGGTATTCGAGCATTACCTCATACTTTGGATTTTTGTTTTGTTTGCAATGG
TTAATCTATTGTTAAAATTTAAAGTTTCACTTGAACTTTCAAATAATGTTCTTATATTTGCAGTGTCCCT
ATCAGTGATAGAGAGTAGGATCACACAACATTTAAAAAATAACATTATGAAAGCACTCGAAAAGAGATTC
AAAGGTAATATTAACAATAATTTATTTTCAATGGTGAGCAAGGGCGAGGAGCTGTTCACCGGGGTGGTGC
CCATCCTGGTCGAGCTGGACGGCGACGTAAACGGCCACAAGTTCAGCGTCCGCGGCGAGGGCGAGGGCGA
TGCCACCAACGGCAAGCTGACCCTGAAGTTCATCTGCACCACCGGCAAGCTGCCCGTGCCCTGGCCCACC
CTCGTGACCACCTTAGGCTACGGCGTGGCCTGCTTCGCCCGCTACCCCGACCACATGAAGCAGCACGACT
TCTTCAAGTCCGCCATGCCCGAAGGCTACGTCCAGGAGCGCACCATCTCTTTCAAGGACGACGGTACCTA
CAAGACCCGCGCCGAGGTGAAGTTCGAGGGCGACACCCTGGTGAACCGCATCGTGCTGAAGGGCATCGAC
TTCAAGGAGGACGGCAACATCCTGGGGCACAAGCTGGAGTACAACTTCAACAGCCACAAGGTCTATATCA
CGGCCGACAAGCAGAAGAACGGCATCAAGGCTAACTTCAAGACCCGCCACAACGTTGAGGACGGCGGCGT
GCAGCTCGCCGACCACTACCAGCAGAACACCCCCATCGGCGACGGCCCCGTGCTGCTGCCCGACAACCAC
TACCTGAGCCATCAGTCCAAGCTGAGCAAAGACCCCAACGAGAAGCGCGATCACATGGTCCTGAAGGAGA
GGGTGACCGCCGCCGGGATTACACATGACATGGACGAGCTGTACAAGTAATAGCGTTCAGCTCGACTGTG
AGAAGGCCATCCTGACGGATGGCCTTTTTTTTTCGTTATAACTAGTTGCGTTCCTAGCCGCTACTAGTGT
AATTGCCTATCTTCCAGTGATGGAACAGCATTTGTGCATTGGCTGCAACAATCAGCCTTACTTGTGCCTG
TTCTATTTCCGAACCGACCGCTTGTATGAATGCATCAAAATTCGTTTTCTCTACGTTGGATTCCTTGTTG
CTCATATTGTGATGATAATTTCTACAAATATAGTCATTGGTAACTATCTATGAAACTGTTTGATACTTTT
ATAGTTGATTAAACTTGTTCATGGCATTTGCCTTAATATCATCCGCTATGTCAATGTAGGGTTTCATAGC
TTTGTAGTCGCTGTGTCCCGTCCATTTCATGACCACCTGTGCCGGGATTCCGAGAGCCAGCGCATTGCAG
ATGAATGTCCTTTTTCCTGCATGGGTACTGAGCAAAGCGTATTTGTGTGTGACTTCATCAATACGTTCAT
TTCCCTTGTAGTAGGTTTCCCGTACAGGCTCGTTGATTTCTGCCAGTTCGCCCAGCTCTTTCAGGTAATC
GTTCATCTTCTGGTTGCTGATGACGGGCAGAGCCATGTAATTCTCGAAATGGATGTCCTTGTATTTGTCC
AGTATGGCTTTGCTGTATTTGTTCAGTTCAATCGTCAGGCTGTCGGCAGTCTTGACTGTGGTTATTTCGA
TGTGGTCGGACTTCACATCGCTTCTTTTCAGATTGCGAACATCCGAATACCGCAAACTCGTAAAGCAGCA
GAACAGGAAAACATCACGCACACGTTCCAGGTATTGCTTATCCTTGGGTATCTGGTAGTCTTTCAGCTTG
TTCAGTTCATCCCAAGTCAGGAAGATTACTTTTTTCGAGGTGGTTTTCAGTTTCGGTTTGAACGTATCGT
ATGCAATGTTCTGATGATGTCCTTTCTTGAAGCTCCAGCGCAGGAACCATTTGAGGAATCCCATTTGCTT
GCCGATGGTGCTGTTTCTCATATCCTTGGTGTCACGCAGGAAGTTGACGTATTCGTTCAATCCAAACTCG
TTGAAATAGTTGAACGTTGCATCCTCCTTGAACTCTTTGAGGTGGTTCCTCACTGCTGCAAATTTTTCAT
AGGTGGATGCCGTCCAGTTATTCTGGTTACCGCACTCTTTTACAAACTCATCGAACACCTCCCAAAAGCT
GACAGGGGCTTCTTCCGGCTGTTCTTCACTGGTGTCTTTCATTCTCATGTTGAAAGCTTCCTTCAACTGT
TGGGTCGTTGGCATGACCTCCTGCACCTCAAATTCCTTGAAAATATTCTGGATTTCGGCATAGTATTTCA
GCAAGTCCGTATTGATTTCGGCTGCACTTTGCTTTAGCTTGTTGGTACATCCGTTCTTTACCCGCTGCTT
ATCTGCATCCCATTTGGCTACGTCAATCCGGTAGCCCGTTGTAAACTCGATACGTTGGCTGGCAAAGATG
ACACGCATACGGATGGGTACGTTCTCTACGATTGGCACACCGTTCTTTTTCCGGCTCTCCAATGCAAAAA
TGATGTTGCGCTTGATATTCATAATTGGGTGCGTTTGAAATTCTACACCCAAATATACACCCAATTATTG
AGATAGCAAAAGACATTTAGAAACATTTACTTTTACTCTATATTGTAATTTACACTTGATTATCAGTCGT
TTGCAGTTTTATGATATTCTGTGAAAGTATAAGTTCGAGAGCCTGTCTCTCCGCAAAAAACGCTGAAAAT
CAGCAGATTGCAAAACAAACACCCTGTTTTACACCCAAGAATGTAAAGTCGGGTGTTTTTGTTTTATTTA
AGATAATACAACCACTACATAATAAAAGAGTAGCGATATTAAAAGAATCCGATGAGAAAAGACTAATATT
TATCTATCCATTCAGTTTGATTTCTCAGGACTTTACATCGTCCTGAAAGTATTTGTTGGTACCGGTACCG
AGGACGCGACAGCTGCAGACGCGTTATGAGTAAACTTGGTCTGACAGTTACCAATGCTTAATCAGTGAGG
CACCTATCTCAGCGATCTGTCTATTTCGTTCATCCATAGTTGCCTGACTCCCCGTCGTGTAGATAACTAC
GATACGGGAGGGCTTACCATCTGGCCCCAGTGCTGCAATGATACCGCGGGACCCACGCTCACCGGCTCCA
GATTTATCAGCAATAAACCAGCCAGCCGGAAGGGCCGAGCGCAGAAGTGGTCCTGCAACTTTATCCGCCT
CCATCCAGTCTATTAATTGTTGCCGGGAAGCTAGAGTAAGTAGTTCGCCAGTTAATAGTTTGCGCAACGT
TGTTGCCATTGCTACAGGCATCGTGGTGTCACGCTCGTCGTTTGGTATGGCTTCATTCAGCTCCGGTTCC
CAACGATCAAGGCGAGTTACATGATCCCCCATGTTGTGCAAAAAAGCGGTTAGCTCCTTCGGTCCTCCGA
TCGTTGTCAGAAGTAAGTTGGCCGCAGTGTTATCACTCATGGTTATGGCAGCACTGCATAATTCTCTTAC
TGTCATGCCATCCGTAAGATGCTTTTCTGTGACTGGTGAGTACTCAACCAAGTCATTCTGAGAATAGTGT
ATGCGGCGACCGAGTTGCTCTTGCCCGGCGTCAATACGGGATAATACCGCGCCACATAGCAGAACTTTAA
AAGTGCTCATCATTGGAAAACGTTCTTCGGGGCGAAAACTCTCAAGGATCTTACCGCTGTTGAGATCCAG
TTCGATGTAACCCACTCGTGCACCCAACTGATCTTCAGCATCTTTTACTTTCACCAGCGTTTCTGGGTGA
GCAAAAACAGGAAGGCAAAATGCCGCAAAAAAGGGAATAAGGGCGACACGGAAATGTTGAATACTCATAC
TCTTCCTTTTTCAATCATGGCCGCGGGATTAAAAGTCGGGGATTGGTGAACAAAAAGGTGTTTCTCTCTT
TAAGAGAAATATCGTTTTGCTAAACAGTTGATATTGAGGTATCATTTTATCGTAAAAGACATTTTTGCTC
AACAATTGCTTGACGGAAATCAACAAATTTTAGCATTTTGTAAAAAAGTCGCTATATAATTTGGTGAATT
GGAGTTATTTTCATATTTTTGCATCCCGAAGAGTTTCTCTTAAAGAGAGAAACATCTTTTGCATACCTTT
TCCGACCGAATTTTTATGTCGTAAAGAGGGGCTTTGCAGGGGGTGGACTCAGAAAGATGAGAATAGATGA
CTATTGTAGTTGAAACACATAGAAAGTTGCTGATATACAGACCGATACGCATATCGGGATGAACCATGAG
TACGTTCTTTTCTCAAAAAACATAAATATTCGAAAAGAGATGCAATAAATTAAGGAGAGGTTATAATGAA
CAAAGTAAATATAAAAGATAGTCAAAATTTTATTACTTCAAAATATCACATAGAAAAAATAATGAATTGC
ATAAGTTTAGATGAAAAAGATAACATCTTTGAAATAGGTGCAGGGAAAGGTCATTTTACTGCTGGATTGG
TAAAGAGATGTAATTTTGTAACGGCGATAGAAATTGATTCTAAATTATGTGAGGTAACTCGTAATAAGCT
CTTAAATTATCCTAACTATCAAATAGTAAATGATGATATACTGAAATTTACATTTCCTAGCCACAATCCA
TATAAAATATTTGGCAACATACCTTACAACATAAGCACAAATATAATTCGAAAAATTGTTTTTGAAAGTT
CAGCCACAATAAGTTATTTAATAGTGGAATATGGTTTTGCTAAAATGTTATTAGATACAAACAGATCACT
AGCATTGCTGTTAATGGCAGAGGTAGATATTTCTATATTAGCAAAAATTCCTAGGTATTATTTCCATCCA
AAACCTAAAGTGGATAGCACATTAATTGTATTAAAAAGAAAGCCAGCAAAAATGGCATTTAAAGAGAGAA
AAAAATATGAAACTTTTGTAATGAAATGGGTTAACAAAGAGTACGAAAAACTGTTTACAAAAAATCAATT
TAATAAAGCTTTAAAACATGCGAGAATATATGATATAAACAATATTAGTTTCGAACAATTTGTATCGCTA
TTTAATAGTTATAAAATATTTAACGGCTAAAAACAATAGGCCACATGCAACTGTAAATGTTTACGCGGGT
ACCGACACCGCGGTGGAGGGGAATTCCCATGTCAGCCGTTAAGTGTTCCTGTGTCACTCAAAATTGCTTT
GAGAGGCTCTAAGGGCTTCTCAGTGCGTTACATCCCTGGCTTGTTGTCCACAACCGTTAAACCTTAAAAG
CTTTAAAAGCCTTATATATTCTTTTTTTTCTTATAAAACTTAAAACCTTAGAGGCTATTTAAGTTGCTGA
TTTATATTAATTTTATTGTTCAAACATGAGAGCTTAGTACGTGAAACATGAGAGCTTAGTACGTTAGCCA
TGAGAGCTTAGTACGTTAGCCATGAGGGTTTAGTTCGTTAAACATGAGAGCTTAGTACGTTAAACATGAG
AGCTTAGTACGTGAAACATGAGAGCTTAGTACGTACTATCAACAGGTTGAACTGCTGATCTTCAGATCCT
CTACGCCGGACGCATCGTGGCCGGATCAATTCCGTTTTCCGCTGCATAACCCTGCTTCGGGGTCATTATA
GCGATTTTTTCGGTATATCCATCCTTTTTCGCACGATATACAGGATTTTGCCAAAGGGTTCGTGTAGACT
TTCCTTGGTGTATCCAACGGCGTCAGCCGGGCAGGATAGGTGAAGTAGGCCCACCCGCGAGCGGGTGTTC
CTTCTTCACTGTCCCTTATTCGCACCTGGCGGTGCTCAACGGGAATCCTGCTCTGCGAGGCTGGCCGGCT
ACCGCCGGCGTAACAGATGAGGGCAAGCGGATGGCTGATGAAACCAAGCCAACCAGGAAGGGCAGCCCAC
CTATCACGGAATTGATCCCCCTCGAATTGGAATTCTAGCCTGGAATAGGGAAGCACCACATCACC
